>Addgene plasmid #125039 | pKmK.P6 | addgene full sequence | sequence record 246617 | Addgene NGS Result
TCGGTCTCAAACGGAATTCTCAAACCGAAATGGGGCGTTGTTACCCCAGGTATCCGGTTGTAGTTGGCAC
TGGGGATGGAAAAAAATGATGTTGATGTTGAGTTAGTTGGGTTGAGTCAATTAGTGCGTGAAAGTATCAC
CACTTTTGTCATCCGGCGTTTCTGTGCGAATCACACACACACACACACACAGTTTATTGGAGCGCTTGTT
TCTGGCGTATTCGTAATTGTTCTGCGGTGCGGTTCTGTGTGCATTTTTCCTGGGGTGTCTGCCGCACCTA
CTCATCACCCACGCCGTGGGTTTGAGCCATGGCGGAGGTACGACTGACTGGCTGCCTGCCTGCCTGACTG
ACTGCCTGACTGCAGGAAAAGAGGGTTTCGAAGGAAAAACTTTTCCTGTGTTAATCCGGCCGTGCGCCGC
TGCTCCAAAATCCATCTTCATGAGAAGGAGTTTGAAAAAACAAAAAAATTCACATATAAAAAGCGTATCT
CGAGATCTCAAAGTCTCCCTTGAATCGTGTTTGCCAGTTGTAACTCATCCTTTATTCTTCTATTCTATCT
CTCTCTTTCCTTCCCCTAATCAGCAATTAAATCCGGGGTAAGGAAGAATTACTACTGTGTGTAACGGTTA
TATTTCGTTTTTTATTTTTTTTTCCATTGCCATAGAGAAAGAAAAAAAAAAAAAGAGAGTTTGTGAAGAT
CTTCCATTCGAATCCCATAAGTGACACATTTAATTTTTTTTTTGTTAGTATGTGAGACCAGACCAATAAA
AAACGCCCGGCGGCAACCGAGCGTTCTGAACAAATCCAGATGGAGTTCTGAGGTCATTACTGGATCTATC
AACAGGAGTCCAAGCGAGCTCGATATCAAATTACGCCCCGCCCTGCCACTCATCGCAGTACTGTTGTAAT
TCATTAAGCATTCTGCCGACATGGAAGCCATCACAAACGGCATGATGAACCTGAATCGCCAGCGGCATCA
GCACCTTGTCGCCTTGCGTATAATATTTGCCCATGGTGAAAACGGGGGCGAAGAAGTTGTCCATATTGGC
CACGTTTAAATCAAAACTGGTGAAACTCACCCAGGGATTGGCTGAAACGAAAAACATATTCTCAATAAAC
CCTTTAGGGAAATAGGCCAGGTTTTCACCGTAACACGCCACATCTTGCGAATATATGTGTAGAAACTGCC
GGAAATCGTCGTGGTATTCACTCCAGAGCGATGAAAACGTTTCAGTTTGCTCATGGAAAACGGTGTAACA
AGGGTGAACACTATCCCATATCACCAGCTCACCGTCTTTCATTGCCATACGAAATTCCGGATGAGCATTC
ATCAGGCGGGCAAGAATGTGAATAAAGGCCGGATAAAACTTGTGCTTATTTTTCTTTACGGTCTTTAAAA
AGGCCGTAATATCCAGCTGAACGGTCTGGTTATAGGTACATTGAGCAACTGACTGAAATGCCTCAAAATG
TTCTTTACGATGCCATTGGGATATATCAACGGTGGTATATCCAGTGATTTTTTTCTCCATTTTAGCTTCC
TTAGCTCCTGAAAATCTCGATAACTCAAAAAATACGCCCGGTAGTGATCTTATTTCATTATGGTGAAAGT
TGGAACCTCTTACGTGCCCGATCAATCATGACCAAAATCCCTTAACGTGAGTTTTCGTTCCACTGAGCGT
CAGACCCCGTAGAAAAGATCAAAGGATCTTCTTGAGATCCTTTTTTTCTGCGCGTAATCTGCTGCTTGCA
AACAAAAAAACCACCGCTACCAGCGGTGGTTTGTTTGCCGGATCAAGAGCTACCAACTCTTTTTCCGAAG
GTAACTGGCTTCAGCAGAGCGCAGATACCAAATACTGTTCTTCTAGTGTAGCCGTAGTTAGGCCACCACT
TCAAGAACTCTGTAGCACCGCCTACATACCTCGCTCTGCTAATCCTGTTACCAGTGGCTGCTGCCAGTGG
CGATAAGTCGTGTCTTACCGGGTTGGACTCAAGACGATAGTTACCGGATAAGGCGCAGCGGTCGGGCTGA
ACGGGGGGTTCGTGCACACAGCCCAGCTTGGAGCGAACGACCTACACCGAACTGAGATACCTACAGCGTG
AGCTATGAGAAAGCGCCACGCTTCCCGAAGGGAGAAAGGCGGACAGGTATCCGGTAAGCGGCAGGGTCGG
AACAGGAGAGCGCACGAGGGAGCTTCCAGGGGGAAACGCCTGGTATCTTTATAGTCCTGTCGGGTTTCGC
CACCTCTGACTTGAGCGTCGATTTTTGTGATGCTCGTCAGGGGGGCGGAGCCTATGGAAAAACGCCAGCA
ACGCGGCCTTTTTACGGTTCCTGGCCTTTTGCTGGCCTTTTGCTCACATGTTCTTTCCTGCGTTATCCCC
TGATTCTGTGGATAACCGTAG
Features (pLannotate 1.2.2; 4 found; start..end, strand, type, name):
    766..800     -  terminator     lambda t0 terminator: minimal transcription terminator from phage lambda (Scholtissek and Grosse, 1987)
    874..1530    -  CDS            cat: CAT_ECOLX - Experimental evidence at protein level: Swiss-Prot protein existence level 1. This enzyme is an effector of chloramphenicol resistance in bacteria. From Escherichia coli. This protein is used as a marker in many commonly used cloning vectors, such as pACYC184.
   1531..1628    -  promoter       cat promoter: promoter of the E. coli cat gene encoding chloramphenicol acetyltransferase
   1712..2300    +  rep_origin     ori: high-copy-number ColE1/pMB1/pBR322/pUC origin of replication
