[The description below was written by a language model from this plasmid's Addgene catalogue record and pLannotate feature annotations shown in this document.]
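Description:
pKmK.P6 is a small bacterial storage ("part") plasmid that holds a Kluyveromyces marxianus promoter for modular yeast synthetic biology. It is built on the YTK001 part-entry backbone of the Yeast Toolkit, a minimal vector of about 1.7 kb. The annotated features of the roughly 2.4 kb sequence account for this backbone. They comprise a high-copy ColE1/pUC-type origin for replication in E. coli and a chloramphenicol acetyltransferase (cat) gene driven by its native promoter and followed by the phage lambda t0 terminator. Selection is therefore by chloramphenicol in bacteria. No yeast origin, centromere or yeast selectable marker is annotated. This fits its role as a storage plasmid rather than a vector maintained in yeast, although it is catalogued under yeast expression.

The payload is the INU1 promoter, recorded as a 737 bp insert. It is not picked up as a named feature by the automated annotation and presumably occupies the unannotated region at the start of the sequence. The fragment was introduced by BsmBI-based cloning, which destroyed the sites at both junctions. According to the depositor it is flanked by the YTK-compatible Golden Gate overhangs that define a type 2 part, the promoter position in the toolkit's standard. In that system, a type 2 part can be released and ligated in a fixed order with coding-sequence, terminator and other parts to assemble transcription units. The plasmid thus serves as a reusable source of the INU1 promoter for building expression cassettes for K. marxianus. The depositor notes that minor differences between the sequencing result and their annotated sequence do not affect function.
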