Addgene plasmid #125039: pKmK.P6
Purpose: Storage plasmid for K.marxianus promoter; type 2 part
Depositing lab: John Morrissey. Depositing organization: University College Cork. Publication: Biological Parts for Kluyveromyces marxianus Synthetic Biology. Rajkumar AS, Varela JA, Juergens H, Daran JG, Morrissey JP. Front Bioeng Biotechnol. 2019 May 7;7:97. doi: 10.3389/fbioe.2019.00097. eCollection 2019. PubMed 31134195.
Backbone
  Vector backbone: YTK001
  Backbone manufacturer: Dueber lab, UC Berkeley
  Backbone size w/o insert (bp): 1667
  Vector type: Yeast Expression, Synthetic Biology
Growth in bacteria
  Bacterial resistance: Chloramphenicol, 25 μg/mL
  Growth temperature: 37°C
  Growth strain: DH5alpha
  Copy number: High Copy
Gene/Insert
  Gene/Insert name: INU1 promoter
  Insert size (bp): 737
  Cloning method: Restriction Enzyme; 5′ cloning site BsmBI (destroyed during cloning); 3′ cloning site BsmBI (destroyed during cloning)
  Sequencing primers: 5′ tttgctggccttttgctc; 3′ catctggatttgttcagaacg
Terms and licenses: Academic/Nonprofit Terms; Industry Terms: Not Available to Industry
Depositor comments: Contains the appropriate YTK-compatible Golden Gate overhangs for a type 2 part Please note that the minor differences between the Addgene NGS results and depositor's annotated sequence do not affect the plasmid function.
How to cite: pKmK.P6 was a gift from John Morrissey (Addgene plasmid # 125039 ; http://n2t.net/addgene:125039 ; RRID:Addgene_125039)
